Addgene plasmid #213211: CHRM5-DuET
Purpose: The DuET construct encodes the named human GPCR engineered with a cleaved hemagglutinin signal peptide, a 5' FLAG and a 3' 1D4 epitope tag optimized for expression in mammalian cells and proteomics studies.
Depositing lab: Thomas Sakmar. Depositing organization: Rockefeller University. Publication: Multiplexed selectivity screening of anti-GPCR antibodies. Dahl L, Kotliar IB, Bendes A, Dodig-Crnkovic T, Fromm S, Elofsson A, Uhlen M, Sakmar TP, Schwenk JM. Sci Adv. 2023 May 3;9(18):eadf9297. doi: 10.1126/sciadv.adf9297. Epub 2023 May 3. PubMed 37134173.
Backbone
  Vector backbone: pcDNA 3.1 (+)
  Vector type: Mammalian Expression
Growth in bacteria
  Bacterial resistance: Ampicillin, 100 μg/mL
  Growth temperature: 37°C
  Growth strain: DH5alpha
  Copy number: High Copy
Gene/Insert
  Gene/Insert name: CHRM5 (alt names: Cholinergic receptor muscarinic 5; ACM5)
  Species: H. sapiens (human)
  Entrez Gene: CHRM5 (a.k.a. HM5)
  Promoter: CMV, T7
  Tag / fusion protein: FLAG (N terminal on insert); 1D4 (C terminal on insert)
  Cloning method: Gibson Cloning
Terms and licenses: Academic/Nonprofit Terms; Industry Terms: Not Available to Industry
Depositor comments: Class: A, Family: Acetylcholine (muscarinic). Ensembl ID: ENSG00000184984, Uniprot ID: P08912
How to cite: CHRM5-DuET was a gift from Thomas Sakmar (Addgene plasmid # 213211 ; http://n2t.net/addgene:213211 ; RRID:Addgene_213211)
