[The description below was written by a language model from this plasmid's Addgene catalogue record and pLannotate feature annotations shown in this document.]
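Description:
CHRM5-DuET is a mammalian expression plasmid built on the pcDNA 3.1 (+) backbone that carries the human muscarinic acetylcholine receptor M5 (CHRM5), a class A GPCR of the muscarinic acetylcholine family. It is propagated in E. coli as a high-copy plasmid through its ColE1/pUC-type origin and selected with ampicillin via the β-lactamase gene. An f1 origin is also present. For selection in mammalian cells, the backbone provides a neomycin/kanamycin phosphotransferase (neo) cassette driven by the SV40 enhancer/early promoter and terminated by an SV40 polyadenylation signal. Short annotated fragments such as lacI, ble, bom and a truncated HIV-1 LTR appear to be partial matches to backbone sequence rather than functional elements.

The receptor coding sequence, inserted by Gibson cloning, sits downstream of the CMV immediate-early enhancer and promoter and is followed by the bovine growth hormone polyadenylation signal. This arrangement gives strong constitutive expression in transfected mammalian cells. A T7 promoter between the CMV promoter and the insert allows in vitro transcription. According to the record, the "DuET" design places a cleavable hemagglutinin signal peptide and a FLAG epitope at the N terminus and a 1D4 epitope at the C terminus. The feature table detects the FLAG-encoding segment just upstream of CHRM5, but it does not separately annotate the signal peptide or the 1D4 tag. The signal peptide is meant to promote membrane insertion and is removed from the mature protein. The two terminal epitopes allow capture and detection of the receptor from either end. The construct is intended for expression of tagged receptor in mammalian cells and for proteomics work, and the associated study used it in multiplexed selectivity screening of anti-GPCR antibodies.
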