Features (pLannotate 1.2.2; 21 found; start..end, strand, type, name):
    373..393     -  CDS            3xFLAG (fragment): three tandem FLAG® epitope tags
    486..504     -  promoter       T7 promoter: promoter for bacteriophage T7 RNA polymerase
    520..553     -  LTR            5' LTR (truncated) (fragment): truncated 5' long terminal repeat (LTR) from HIV-1
    549..752     -  promoter       CMV promoter: human cytomegalovirus (CMV) immediate early promoter
    753..1132    -  enhancer       CMV enhancer: human cytomegalovirus immediate early enhancer
   1287..1339    +  misc_feature   bom (fragment): basis of mobility region from pBR322
   1398..1502    +  promoter       AmpR promoter: bla
   1503..2363    +  CDS            AmpR: β-lactamase; bla; confers resistance to ampicillin, carbenicillin, and related antibiotics
   2534..3122    +  rep_origin     ori: high-copy-number ColE1/pMB1/pBR322/pUC origin of replication
   3305..3397    +  CDS            lacI (fragment): lac repressor; lacI; The lac repressor binds to the lac operator to inhibit transcription in E. coli. This inhibition can be relieved by adding lactose or isopropyl-β-D-thiogalactopyranoside (IPTG).
   3410..3431    +  protein_bind   CAP binding site: CAP binding activates transcription in the presence of cAMP. E. coli catabolite activator protein
   3446..3476    +  promoter       lac promoter: promoter for the E. coli lac operon
   3484..3500    +  protein_bind   lac operator: The lac repressor binds to the lac operator to inhibit transcription in E. coli. This inhibition can be relieved by adding lactose or isopropyl-β-D-thiogalactopyranoside (IPTG). lac repressor encoded by lacI
   3573..3694    -  polyA_signal   SV40 poly(A) signal: SV40 polyadenylation signal
   3689..3847    -  CDS            ble (fragment): BLE_KLEPN - Experimental evidence at protein level: Swiss-Prot protein existence level 1. Binding protein with a strong affinity to the bleomycin family of antibiotics. Binds to CL990; an antimitotic-antibiotic compound. From Klebsiella pneumoniae.
   3871..4662    -  CDS            neo: KKA2_KLEPN - Also known as kan, nptII. Experimental evidence at protein level: Swiss-Prot protein existence level 1. Resistance to kanamycin, neomycin, paromomycin, ribostamycin, butirosin and gentamicin B. From Klebsiella pneumoniae.
   4729..5058    -  promoter       SV40 promoter: SV40 enhancer and early promoter
   5072..5500    -  rep_origin     f1 ori (sequence partly withheld): f1 bacteriophage origin of replication; arrow indicates direction of (+) strand synthesis
   5521..5542    -  promoter       SV40 promoter (fragment): SV40 enhancer and early promoter
   5546..5770    -  polyA_signal   bGH poly(A) signal: bovine growth hormone polyadenylation signal
   5901..360     -  CDS            CHRM5 (across the origin): ACM5_HUMAN - Experimental evidence at protein level: Swiss-Prot protein existence level 1. The muscarinic acetylcholine receptor mediates various cellular responses, including inhibition of adenylate cyclase, breakdown of phosphoinositides and modulation of potassium channels through the action of G proteins. Primary transducing effect is Pi turnover. From Homo sapiens (Human).
>Addgene plasmid #213211 | CHRM5-DuET | addgene full sequence | sequence record 430773 | Addgene NGS Result
ATTCATTACGCTGGCGTTAGATGCAACATAATCCAGCGCAAGCCACAAGTCACATGCCAATGAACCCAGT
GCCCAGCGCCCCATCAGGATGTACGTAGTATACAGGTTCATGCTAAAGATCCCGATGATCAAGTCAGCGC
ATGCCAGGGAAAGGAGATAATAATTATTCACGGTCTTCAGCTGGCTGTTAACCTTAAAAGAAATCATGAC
CAATACATTGCCAACAATGGTAATCAGACTAACTACTGCAGTCACTGCGGCTATGGTTATTACCTCCCAA
AGCCTGTGCCTTTCAAGTGGCTGGTGGTTGACGGGTGTGCCGTTCACAGTCGTGGCATTGTGATATGAGT
CGCCCTCCATATCGATGCTGGCGTCATCATCGTCCTTGTAGTCGGCGAATACCAGGCAGAAGATGTAGCT
CAGGGCGATGATCGTCTTCATGGTGGCGCTAAGCTTAAGTTTAAACGCTAGCCAGCTTGGGTCTCCCTAT
AGTGAGTCGTATTAATTTCGATAAGCCAGTAAGCAGTGGGTTCTCTAGTTAGCCAGAGAGCTCTGCTTAT
ATAGACCTCCCACCGTACACGCCTACCGCCCATTTGCGTCAATGGGGCGGAGTTGTTACGACATTTTGGA
AAGTCCCGTTGATTTTGGTGCCAAAACAAACTCCCATTGACGTCAATGGGGTGGAGACTTGGAAATCCCC
GTGAGTCAAACCGCTATCCACGCCCATTGATGTACTGCCAAAACCGCATCACCATGGTAATAGCGATGAC
TAATACGTAGATGTACTGCCAAGTAGGAAAGTCCCATAAGGTCATGTACTGGGCATAATGCCAGGCGGGC
CATTTACCGTCATTGACGTCAATAGGGGGCGTACTTGGCATATGATACACTTGATGTACTGCCAAGTGGG
CAGTTTACCGTAAATACTCCACCCATTGACGTCAATGGAAAGTCCCTATTGGCGTTACTATGGGAACATA
CGTCATTATTGACGTCAATGGGCGGGGGTCGTTGGGCGGTCAGCCAGGCGGGCCATTTACCGTAAGTTAT
GTAACGCGGAACTCCATATATGGGCTATGAACTAATGACCCCGTAATTGATTACTATTAATAACTAGTCA
ATAATCAATGTCAACGCGTATATCTGGCCCGTACATCGCGAAGCAGCGCAAAACGCCTAACCCTAAGCAG
ATTCTTCATGCAAATGTCGGTCAAGCCTTGCCTTGTTGTAGCTTAAATTTTGCTCGCGCACTACTCAGCG
ACCTCCAACACACAAGCAGGGAGCAGATACTGGCTTAACTATGCGGCATCAGAGCAGATTGTACTGAGAG
TGCACCATAGGGGATCGGGAGATCTCCCGATCCGTCGACGTCAGGTGGCACTTTTCGGGGAAATGTGCGC
GGAACCCCTATTTGTTTATTTTTCTAAATACATTCAAATATGTATCCGCTCATGAGACAATAACCCTGAT
AAATGCTTCAATAATATTGAAAAAGGAAGAGTATGAGTATTCAACATTTCCGTGTCGCCCTTATTCCCTT
TTTTGCGGCATTTTGCCTTCCTGTTTTTGCTCACCCAGAAACGCTGGTGAAAGTAAAAGATGCTGAAGAT
CAGTTGGGTGCACGAGTGGGTTACATCGAACTGGATCTCAACAGCGGTAAGATCCTTGAGAGTTTTCGCC
CCGAAGAACGTTTTCCAATGATGAGCACTTTTAAAGTTCTGCTATGTGGCGCGGTATTATCCCGTATTGA
CGCCGGGCAAGAGCAACTCGGTCGCCGCATACACTATTCTCAGAATGACTTGGTTGAGTACTCACCAGTC
ACAGAAAAGCATCTTACGGATGGCATGACAGTAAGAGAATTATGCAGTGCTGCCATAACCATGAGTGATA
ACACTGCGGCCAACTTACTTCTGACAACGATCGGAGGACCGAAGGAGCTAACCGCTTTTTTGCACAACAT
GGGGGATCATGTAACTCGCCTTGATCGTTGGGAACCGGAGCTGAATGAAGCCATACCAAACGACGAGCGT
GACACCACGATGCCTGTAGCAATGGCAACAACGTTGCGCAAACTATTAACTGGCGAACTACTTACTCTAG
CTTCCCGGCAACAATTAATAGACTGGATGGAGGCGGATAAAGTTGCAGGACCACTTCTGCGCTCGGCCCT
TCCGGCTGGCTGGTTTATTGCTGATAAATCTGGAGCCGGTGAGCGTGGGTCTCGCGGTATCATTGCAGCA
CTGGGGCCAGATGGTAAGCCCTCCCGTATCGTAGTTATCTACACGACGGGGAGTCAGGCAACTATGGATG
AACGAAATAGACAGATCGCTGAGATAGGTGCCTCACTGATTAAGCATTGGTAACTGTCAGACCAAGTTTA
CTCATATATACTTTAGATTGATTTAAAACTTCATTTTTAATTTAAAAGGATCTAGGTGAAGATCCTTTTT
GATAATCTCATGACCAAAATCCCTTAACGTGAGTTTTCGTTCCACTGAGCGTCAGACCCCGTAGAAAAGA
TCAAAGGATCTTCTTGAGATCCTTTTTTTCTGCGCGTAATCTGCTGCTTGCAAACAAAAAAACCACCGCT
ACCAGCGGTGGTTTGTTTGCCGGATCAAGAGCTACCAACTCTTTTTCCGAAGGTAACTGGCTTCAGCAGA
GCGCAGATACCAAATACCGTTCTTCTAGTGTAGCCGTAGTTAGGCCACCACTTCAAGAACTCTGTAGCAC
CGCCTACATACCTCGCTCTGCTAATCCTGTTACCAGTGGCTGCTGCCAGTGGCGATAAGTCGTGTCTTAC
CGGGTTGGACTCAAGACGATAGTTACCGGATAAGGCGCAGCGGTCGGGCTGAACGGGGGGTTCGTGCACA
CAGCCCAGCTTGGAGCGAACGACCTACACCGAACTGAGATACCTACAGCGTGAGCTATGAGAAAGCGCCA
CGCTTCCCGAAGGGAGAAAGGCGGACAGGTATCCGGTAAGCGGCAGGGTCGGAACAGGAGAGCGCACGAG
GGAGCTTCCAGGGGGAAACGCCTGGTATCTTTATAGTCCTGTCGGGTTTCGCCACCTCTGACTTGAGCGT
CGATTTTTGTGATGCTCGTCAGGGGGGCGGAGCCTATGGAAAAACGCCAGCAACGCGGCCTTTTTACGGT
TCCTGGCCTTTTGCTGGCCTTTTGCTCACATGTTCTTTCCTGCGTTATCCCCTGATTCTGTGGATAACCG
TATTACCGCCTTTGAGTGAGCTGATACCGCTCGCCGCAGCCGAACGACCGAGCGCAGCGAGTCAGTGAGC
GAGGAAGCGGAAGAGCGCCCAATACGCAAACCGCCTCTCCCCGCGCGTTGGCCGATTCATTAATGCAGCT
GGCACGACAGGTTTCCCGACTGGAAAGCGGGCAGTGAGCGCAACGCAATTAATGTGAGTTAGCTCACTCA
TTAGGCACCCCAGGCTTTACACTTTATGCTTCCGGCTCGTATGTTGTGTGGAATTGTGAGCGGATAACAA
TTTCACACAGGAAACAGCTATGACCATGATTACGCCAAGCTCTAGCTAGAGGTCGACGGTATACAGACAT
GATAAGATACATTGATGAGTTTGGACAAACCACAACTAGAATGCAGTGAAAAAAATGCTTTATTTGTGAA
ATTTGTGATGCTATTGCTTTATTTGTAACCATTATAAGCTGCAATAAACAAGTTGGGGTGGGCGAAGAAC
TCCAGCATGAGATCCCCGCGCTGGAGGATCATCCAGCCGGCGTCCCGGAAAACGATTCCGAAGCCCAACC
TTTCATAGAAGGCGGCGGTGGAATCGAAATCTCGTGATGGCAGGTTGGGCGTCGCTTGGTCGGTCATTTC
GAACCCCAGAGTCCCGCTCAGAAGAACTCGTCAAGAAGGCGATAGAAGGCGATGCGCTGCGAATCGGGAG
CGGCGATACCGTAAAGCACGAGGAAGCGGTCAGCCCATTCGCCGCCAAGCTCTTCAGCAATATCACGGGT
AGCCAACGCTATGTCCTGATAGCGGTCCGCCACACCCAGCCGGCCACAGTCGATGAATCCAGAAAAGCGG
CCATTTTCCACCATGATATTCGGCAAGCAGGCATCGCCATGGGTCACGACGAGATCCTCGCCGTCGGGCA
TGCGCGCCTTGAGCCTGGCGAACAGTTCGGCTGGCGCGAGCCCCTGATGCTCTTCGTCCAGATCATCCTG
ATCGACAAGACCGGCTTCCATCCGAGTACGTGCTCGCTCGATGCGATGTTTCGCTTGGTGGTCGAATGGG
CAGGTAGCCGGATCAAGCGTATGCAGCCGCCGCATTGCATCAGCCATGATGGATACTTTCTCGGCAGGAG
CAAGGTGAGATGACAGGAGATCCTGCCCCGGCACTTCGCCCAATAGCAGCCAGTCCCTTCCCGCTTCAGT
GACAACGTCGAGCACAGCTGCGCAAGGAACGCCCGTCGTGGCCAGCCACGATAGCCGCGCTGCCTCGTCC
TGCAGTTCATTCAGGGCACCGGACAGGTCGGTCTTGACAAAAAGAACCGGGCGCCCCTGCGCTGACAGCC
GGAACACGGCGGCATCAGAGCAGCCGATTGTCTGTTGTGCCCAGTCATAGCCGAATAGCCTCTCCACCCA
AGCGGCCGGAGAACCTGCGTGCAATCCATCTTGTTCAATCATGCGAAACGATCCTCATCCTGTCTCTTGA
TCAGATCCGAAAATGGATATACAAGCTCCCGGGAGCTTTTTGCAAAAGCCTAGGCCTCCAAAAAAGCCTC
CTCACTACTTCTGGAATAGCTCAGAGGCAGAGGCGGCCTCGGCCTCTGCATAAATAAAAAAAATTAGTCA
GCCATGGGGCGGAGAATGGGCGGAACTGGGCGGAGTTAGGGGCGGGATGGGCGGAGTTAGGGGCGGGACT
ATGGTTGCTGACTAATTGAGATGCATGCTTTGCATACTTCTGCCTGCTGGGGAGCCTGGGGACTTTCCAC
ACCTGGTTGCTGACTAATTGAGATGCATGCTTTGCATACTTCTGCCTGCTGGGGAGCCTGGGGACTTTCC
ACACCCTAACTGACACACATTCCACAGAATTAATTCGCGTTAAATTTTTGTTAAATCAGCTCATTTTTTA
ACCAATAGGCCGAAATCGGCAAAATCCCTTATAAATCAAAAGAATAGACCGAGATAGGGT
[37 nt withheld, positions 5171-5207]
AAAGAACGTGGACTCCAACGTCAAAGG
[49 nt withheld, positions 5235-5283]
T
[91 nt withheld, positions 5285-5375]
G
[124 nt withheld, positions 5377-5500]
GGGGATACCCCCTAGAGCCCCAGCTGGTTCTTTCCGCCTCAGAAGCCATAGAGCCCACCGCATCCCCAGC
ATGCCTGCTATTGTCTTCCCAATCCTCCCCCTTGCTGTCCTGCCCCACCCCACCCCCCAGAATAGAATGA
CACCTACTCAGACAATGCGATGCAATTTCCTCATTTTATTAGGAAAGGACAGTGGGAGTGGCACCTTCCA
GGGTCAAGGAAGGCACGGGGGAGGGGCAAACAACAGATGGCTGGCAACTAGAAGGCACAGTCGAGGCTGA
TCAGCGGGTTTAAACGGGCCCTCTAGACTCGAGTTAGGCAGGGGCCACCTGAGAAGTCTCGGTCTTAGAC
ACGGTGGTGCTGGCCTCATCGAATTCACCGGTGCGTCCACCGGTATCGATTGGCAATTTGCTATTGCCCT
GCCAGTAAAGCTTTTCTTCGACTTTTTTCTTCTTCCACCTACACAAAAGCAGCATCTTAAAGGTTTTGCG
AAAGGTCCGGTTACAAAGGGCATAACAGATGGGATTCACTGTTGAATTAACGTAGCACAGCCAGTAGCCC
AGGTGCCACAGGGTCACGGGGACGCACTTGTCACAGAAAGTAGATACGAGCACCATGATGTTATAGGGGG
TCCAAGTAATGATAAAGGCCAGCAGAATCGCGCTCAGAGTCTGTGCAGCTTTCCTTTCTTTAACCAGCAC
TACCCGCTTGCGTTTGGTCATCTGATGGCTGGGATTCGGGTTGAGTCCTTTAGTAGATGGCTCCTTGGCG
ACGGGGAAAGGACAGGGCATGATCTTGACCTTGTGACAGCCATTGTTCGTTTCTTGGTTGCCATCGGCTT
TCACAACCAGCCTGAATTTGTAGGCTACACATTTCTGAGACTTTGGCCGATGGGCTGCAGCAGGACTCAG
CAGATAGTTGGGTGTGTCATAATCGCTCTTTTCTGTCTCGGCTTTCACAAAGGTTTCCTCGGTTTCTTCC
GCGCTAAACTCCTCGCCTGGACTTTCTTTTCCCTGACTTTTATATACAACCTGCAGGACTGGATCCGTGG
CGGGTTTGTCCTCGTCTTCACTACTAGGATAGCTAGAGCATGTAGTCAGTTGTTCAGCCTTGGCCCAATT
CGCGCTAGGCCCTGTAGCCTGGGAGGGTTTTCCTGTAGTGCTAGTACTCCTCCGACTGCTGGACCATGAG
GCTTGATTTCTCTCTCGCTGAGCCAGAGTTGGCCTGGGGCAGCGCAGACAGCTTCGGAAGAGCGCCCGGT
GTGCTGGTTTCCTTTTCTCGGCTTTAGTCACAGAATCAGACCCCTGAAGATCAGCCAAATCTTTGGTCCT
TTTCTCTGTCTCTCTGTAGATCCTGCAGTAAAGGATGGTCATAACGGATACCGGAATATAGAAAGCAGCT
ATGGCGGTCCCAAAAGTTATTGTGGGCTCACTCAGGAACTGGATCTGGCATTCGTCCAGGGGCACAGTCC
TTTTCCCCACGAGATACTGCCAACAGAGGATCGCAGGGGCCCAGAGTATGAAGGATATGAGCCAAGCCAG
TCCAATCATGATGCCTGCTCGTTTGGGGGTCCTTTTGGCTCTGTACGTCAGGGGCCGTGTAATAGAGAAG
TATCTGTCAAAGGATATCACGAGAAG
